Addgene plasmid #117002: pFS_0390_pET30-RT-CRISPR_Eubacterium_saburreum_DSM_3986_ARRAY_1_RC
Purpose: Expresses EsRT-Cas1-Cas2 under pT7lac promoter, encodes EsCRISPR array 1 RC, compatible with SENECA acquisition readout
Depositing lab: Randall Platt. Depositing organization: ETH Zurich (Swiss Federal Institute of Technology). Publication: Transcriptional recording by CRISPR spacer acquisition from RNA. Schmidt F, Cherepkova MY, Platt RJ. Nature. 2018 Oct;562(7727):380-385. doi: 10.1038/s41586-018-0569-1. Epub 2018 Oct 3. PubMed 30283135.
Backbone
  Vector backbone: pET30b+
  Backbone manufacturer: Novagen
  Vector type: Bacterial Expression
Growth in bacteria
  Bacterial resistance: Kanamycin, 50 μg/mL
  Growth temperature: 37°C
  Growth strain: Stbl3
  Copy number: Low Copy
Gene/Insert
  Gene/Insert name: Eubacterium saburreum RT-Cas1-Cas2
  Species: Synthetic
  Promoter: T7
  Cloning method: Restriction Enzyme; 5′ cloning site Unknown (unknown if destroyed); 3′ cloning site Unknown (unknown if destroyed)
  Sequencing primers: 5′ T7; 3′ T7-term
Terms and licenses: Academic/Nonprofit Terms; Industry Terms: Not Available to Industry
Depositor comments: Please see the annotated GenBank file and the additional image file for the location of specific features in the sequence of this plasmid.
How to cite: pFS_0390_pET30-RT-CRISPR_Eubacterium_saburreum_DSM_3986_ARRAY_1_RC was a gift from Randall Platt (Addgene plasmid # 117002 ; http://n2t.net/addgene:117002 ; RRID:Addgene_117002)
