[The description below was written by a language model from this plasmid's Addgene catalogue record and pLannotate feature annotations shown in this document.]
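Description:
pFS_0390_pET30-RT-CRISPR_Eubacterium_saburreum_DSM_3986_ARRAY_1_RC is a 7.3 kb bacterial expression plasmid built on the Novagen pET30b+ backbone. It is selected with kanamycin through the aph(3')-Ia (KanR) gene and replicates from a ColE1/pBR322-type origin. The adjacent bom region and rop gene are consistent with the low copy number listed in the catalogue. The feature table also picks up a fragment of the M13/f1 phage origin and residual fragments of the pBR322 tetracycline resistance gene, which are backbone remnants rather than functional markers.

The payload is a synthetic cassette encoding the Eubacterium saburreum RT-Cas1 fusion protein and Cas2, the CRISPR adaptation proteins. Because Cas1 is fused to a reverse transcriptase, such systems can acquire new spacers from RNA. Expression is driven by a T7 promoter followed by a lac operator (T7lac) and the T7 gene 10 ribosome binding site. The plasmid-borne lacI gene provides repression that is relieved by IPTG, so expression requires a host that supplies T7 RNA polymerase. A second partial RBS further downstream suggests a separately translated open reading frame in the operon, and a T7 terminator closes the unit.

The automated annotation does not label the RT-Cas1 and Cas2 coding regions or the CRISPR array itself. According to the catalogue, the plasmid carries E. saburreum CRISPR array 1 in the "RC" (presumably reverse-complement) orientation, but the array's position is not visible in the feature table. The construct is described as compatible with the SENECA readout for detecting newly acquired spacers, and it was made for recording transcriptional events in bacteria through spacer acquisition from RNA.
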