Features (pLannotate 1.2.2; 18 found; start..end, strand, type, name):
    198..311     +  rep_origin     M13 ori (fragment): M13 bacteriophage origin of replication; arrow indicates direction of (+) strand synthesis
    337..394     +  promoter       AmpR promoter (fragment): bla
    403..1218    -  CDS            KanR: aminoglycoside phosphotransferase; aph(3')-Ia; confers resistance to kanamycin in bacteria or G418 (Geneticin®) in eukaryotes
   1340..1928    +  rep_origin     ori: high-copy-number ColE1/pMB1/pBR322/pUC origin of replication
   2114..2253    -  misc_feature   bom: basis of mobility region from pBR322
   2355..2546    -  CDS            rop: Rop protein, which maintains plasmids at low copy number; rop
   2563..2943    +  CDS            YPB1_ECOLX: Protein predicted: Swiss-Prot protein existence level 4. From Escherichia coli.
   3015..3306    -  CDS            TcR (fragment): tetracycline efflux protein; tet; confers resistance to tetracycline
   3321..3342    -  protein_bind   CAP binding site: CAP binding activates transcription in the presence of cAMP. E. coli catabolite activator protein
   3355..4437    -  CDS            lacI: lac repressor; lacI; The lac repressor binds to the lac operator to inhibit transcription in E. coli. This inhibition can be relieved by adding lactose or isopropyl-β-D-thiogalactopyranoside (IPTG).
   4438..4515    -  promoter       lacI promoter: lacI
   4523..4802    -  CDS            TcR (fragment): tetracycline efflux protein; tet; confers resistance to tetracycline
   4828..4846    +  promoter       T7 promoter: promoter for bacteriophage T7 RNA polymerase
   4847..4871    +  protein_bind   lac operator: The lac repressor binds to the lac operator to inhibit transcription in E. coli. This inhibition can be relieved by adding lactose or isopropyl-β-D-thiogalactopyranoside (IPTG). lac repressor encoded by lacI
   4886..4908    +  RBS            RBS: efficient ribosome binding site from bacteriophage T7 gene 10 (Olins and Rangwala, 1989)
   6842..6859    +  RBS            RBS (fragment): efficient ribosome binding site from bacteriophage T7 gene 10 (Olins and Rangwala, 1989)
   7139..7188    +  CDS            SET1 (fragment): solubility-enhancement tag derived from T7 phage gene 10B
   7196..7243    +  terminator     T7 terminator: transcription terminator for bacteriophage T7 RNA polymerase
>Addgene plasmid #117002 | pFS_0390_pET30-RT-CRISPR_Eubacterium_saburreum_DSM_3986_ARRAY_1_RC | addgene full sequence | sequence record 226992 | Addgene NGS Result
CCAGGTTATAATCGTTTCAATTCCTTATAGGTAAGGTACTTACGCAGAGGCTAGAAGAAAAGATATAGAA
GAGCAATTGTTTCAATTCCTTATAGGTAAGGTACTTACGAGAACTCGATAAGCATAAGAATGATAGATTT
GTATCACCAGCTAATAGTTTCCATTCCTTATAGGTAAGGTACTTACGTCCCGCGGCCGCTATTCTTTTGA
TTTATAAGGGATTTTGCCGATTTCGGCCTATTGGTTAAAAAATGAGCTGATTTAACAAAAATTTAACGCG
AATTTTAACAAAATATTAACGCTTACAATTTAGGTGGCACTTTTCGGGGAAATGTGCGCGGAACCCCTAT
TTGTTTATTTTTCTAAATACATTCAAATATGTATCCGCTCATGAATTAATTCTTAGAAAAACTCATCGAG
CATCAAATGAAACTGCAATTTATTCATATCAGGATTATCAATACCATATTTTTGAAAAAGCCGTTTCTGT
AATGAAGGAGAAAACTCACCGAGGCAGTTCCATAGGATGGCAAGATCCTGGTATCGGTCTGCGATTCCGA
CTCGTCCAACATCAATACAACCTATTAATTTCCCCTCGTCAAAAATAAGGTTATCAAGTGAGAAATCACC
ATGAGTGACGACTGAATCCGGTGAGAATGGCAAAAGTTTATGCATTTCTTTCCAGACTTGTTCAACAGGC
CAGCCATTACGCTCGTCATCAAAATCACTCGCATCAACCAAACCGTTATTCATTCGTGATTGCGCCTGAG
CGAGACGAAATACGCGATCGCTGTTAAAAGGACAATTACAAACAGGAATCGAATGCAACCGGCGCAGGAA
CACTGCCAGCGCATCAACAATATTTTCACCTGAATCAGGATATTCTTCTAATACCTGGAATGCTGTTTTC
CCGGGGATCGCAGTGGTGAGTAACCATGCATCATCAGGAGTACGGATAAAATGCTTGATGGTCGGAAGAG
GCATAAATTCCGTCAGCCAGTTTAGTCTGACCATCTCATCTGTAACATCATTGGCAACGCTACCTTTGCC
ATGTTTCAGAAACAACTCTGGCGCATCGGGCTTCCCATACAATCGATAGATTGTCGCACCTGATTGCCCG
ACATTATCGCGAGCCCATTTATACCCATATAAATCAGCATCCATGTTGGAATTTAATCGCGGCCTAGAGC
AAGACGTTTCCCGTTGAATATGGCTCATAACACCCCTTGTATTACTGTTTATGTAAGCAGACAGTTTTAT
TGTTCATGACCAAAATCCCTTAACGTGAGTTTTCGTTCCACTGAGCGTCAGACCCCGTAGAAAAGATCAA
AGGATCTTCTTGAGATCCTTTTTTTCTGCGCGTAATCTGCTGCTTGCAAACAAAAAAACCACCGCTACCA
GCGGTGGTTTGTTTGCCGGATCAAGAGCTACCAACTCTTTTTCCGAAGGTAACTGGCTTCAGCAGAGCGC
AGATACCAAATACTGTCCTTCTAGTGTAGCCGTAGTTAGGCCACCACTTCAAGAACTCTGTAGCACCGCC
TACATACCTCGCTCTGCTAATCCTGTTACCAGTGGCTGCTGCCAGTGGCGATAAGTCGTGTCTTACCGGG
TTGGACTCAAGACGATAGTTACCGGATAAGGCGCAGCGGTCGGGCTGAACGGGGGGTTCGTGCACACAGC
CCAGCTTGGAGCGAACGACCTACACCGAACTGAGATACCTACAGCGTGAGCTATGAGAAAGCGCCACGCT
TCCCGAAGGGAGAAAGGCGGACAGGTATCCGGTAAGCGGCAGGGTCGGAACAGGAGAGCGCACGAGGGAG
CTTCCAGGGGGAAACGCCTGGTATCTTTATAGTCCTGTCGGGTTTCGCCACCTCTGACTTGAGCGTCGAT
TTTTGTGATGCTCGTCAGGGGGGCGGAGCCTATGGAAAAACGCCAGCAACGCGGCCTTTTTACGGTTCCT
GGTCTTTTGCTGGCCTTTTGCTCACATGTTCTTTCCTGCGTTATCCCCTGATTCTGTGGATAACCGTATT
ACCGCCTTTGAGTGAGCTGATACCGCTCGCCGCAGCCGAACGACCGAGCGCAGCGAGTCAGTGAGCGAGG
AAGCGGAAGAGCGCCTGATGCGGTATTTTCTCCTTACGCATCTGTGCGGTATTTCACACCGCAATGGTGC
ACTCTCAGTACAATCTGCTCTGATGCCGCATAGTTAAGCCAGTATACACTCCGCTATCGCTACGTGACTG
GGTCATGGCTGCGCCCCGACACCCGCCAACACCCGCTGACGCGCCCTGACGGGCTTGTCTGCTCCCGGCA
TCCGCTTACAGACAAGCTGTGACCGTCTCCGGGAGCTGCATGTGTCAGAGGTTTTCACCGTCATCACCGA
AACGCGCGAGGCAGCTGCGGTAAAGCTCATCAGCGTGGTCGTGAAGCGATTCACAGATGTCTGCCTGTTC
ATCCGCGTCCAGCTCGTTGAGTTTCTCCAGAAGCGTTAATGTCTGGCTTCTGATAAAGCGGGCCATGTTA
AGGGCGGTTTTTTCCTGTTTGGTCACTGATGCCTCCGTGTAAGGGGGATTTCTGTTCATGGGGGTAATGA
TACCGATGAAACGAGAGAGGATGCTCACGATACGGGTTACTGATGATGAACATGCCCGGTTACTGGAACG
TTGTGAGGGTAAACAACTGGCGGTATGGATGCGGCGGGACCAGAGAAAAATCACTCAGGGTCAATGCCAG
CGCTTCGTTAATACAGATGTAGGTGTTCCACAGGGTAGCCAGCAGCATCCTGCGATGCAGATCCGGAACA
TAATGGTGCAGGGCGCTGACTTCCGCGTTTCCAGACTTTACGAAACACGGAAACCGAAGATCATTCATGT
TGTTGCTCAGGTCGCAGACGTTTTGCAGCAGCAGTCGCTTCACGTTCGCTCGCGTATCGGTGATTCATTC
TGCTAACCAGTAAGGCAACCCCGCCAGCCTAGCCGGGTCCTCAACGACAGGAGCACGATCATGCGCACCC
GTGGGGCCGCCATGCCGGCGATAATGGCCTGCTTCTCGCCGAAACGTTTGGTGGCGGGACCAGTGACGAA
GGCTTGAGCGAGGGCGTGCAAGATTCCGAATACCGCAAGCGACAGGCCGATCATCGTCGCGCTCCAGCGA
AAGCGGTCCTCGCCGAAAATGACCCAGAGCGCTGCCGGCACCTGTCCTACGAGTTGCATGATAAAGAAGA
TAGTCATAAGTGCGGCGACGATAGTCATGCCCCGCGCCCACCGGAAGGAGCTGACTGGGTTGAAGGCTCT
CAAGGGCATCGGTCGAGATCCCGGTGCCTAATGAGTGAGCTAACTTACATTAATTGCGTTGCGCTCACTG
CCCGCTTTCCAGTCGGGAAACCTGTCGTGCCAGCTGCATTAATGAATCGGCCAACGCGCGGGGAGAGGCG
GTTTGCGTATTGGGCGCCAGGGTGGTTTTTCTTTTCACCAGTGAGACGGGCAACAGCTGATTGCCCTTCA
CCGCCTGGCCCTGAGAGAGTTGCAGCAAGCGGTCCACGCTGGTTTGCCCCAGCAGGCGAAAATCCTGTTT
GATGGTGGTTAACGGCGGGATATAACATGAGCTATCTTCGGTATCGTCGTATCCCACTACCGAGATGTCC
GCACCAACGCGCAGCCCGGACTCGGTAATGGCGCGCATTGCGCCCAGCGCCATCTGATCGTTGGCAACCA
GCATCGCAGTGGGAACGATGCCCTCATTCAGCATTTGCATGGTTTGTTGAAAACCGGACATGGCACTCCA
GTCGCCTTCCCGTTCCGCTATCGGCTGAATTTGATTGCGAGTGAGATATTTATGCCAGCCAGCCAGACGC
AGACGCGCCGAGACAGAACTTAATGGGCCCGCTAACAGCGCGATTTGCTGGTGACCCAATGCGACCAGAT
GCTCCACGCCCAGTCGCGTACCATCTTCATGGGAGAAAATAATACTGTTGATGGGTGTCTGGTCAGAGAC
ATCAAGAAATAACGCCGGAACATTAGTGCAGGCAGCTTCCACAGCAATGGCATCCTGGTCATCCAGCGGA
TAGTTAATGATCAGCCCACTGACGCGTTGCGCGAGAAGATTGTGCACCGCCGCTTTACAGGCTTCGACGC
CGCTTCGTTCTACCATCGACACCACCACGCTGGCACCCAGTTGATCGGCGCGAGATTTAATCGCCGCGAC
AATTTGCGACGGCGCGTGCAGGGCCAGACTGGAGGTGGCAACGCCAATCAGCAACGACTGTTTGCCCGCC
AGTTGTTGTGCCACGCGGTTGGGAATGTAATTCAGCTCCGCCATCGCCGCTTCCACTTTTTCCCGCGTTT
TCGCAGAAACGTGGCTGGCCTGGTTCACCACGCGGGAAACGGTCTGATAAGAGACACCGGCATACTCTGC
GACATCGTATAACGTTACTGGTTTCACATTCACCACCCTGAATTGACTCTCTTCCGGGCGCTATCATGCC
ATACCGCGAAAGGTTTTGCGCCATTCGATGGTGTCCGGGATCTCGACGCTCTCCCTTATGCGACTCCTGC
ATTAGGAAGCAGCCCAGTAGTAGGTTGAGGCCGTTGAGCACCGCCGCCGCAAGGAATGGTGCATGCAAGG
AGATGGCGCCCAACAGTCCCCCGGCCACGGGGCCTGCCACCATACCCACGCCGAAACAAGCGCTCATGAG
CCCGAAGTGGCGAGCCCGATCTTCCCCATCGGTGATGTCGGCGATATAGGCGCCAGCAACCGCACCTGTG
GCGCCGGTGATGCCGGCCACGATGCGTCCGGCGTAGAGGATCGAGATCGATCTCGATCCCGCGAAATTAA
TACGACTCACTATAGGGGAATTGTGAGCGGATAACAATTCCCCTCTAGAAATAATTTTGTTTAACTTTAA
GAAGGAGATATACATATGAAGAAACTGACTATGGAAGATATCTTCATATCCGAGCAAATCGAGGAAGCCC
TCGATCACCTGTCTACTAAGAAGGACACATGCGGTATTGACGGTTTGTACTTGTCCGAGCTTAGGGACGA
CTGGAACATCAACGGTGAGAGGTACTTGTCCCTCTTGCGTAAGGGGAAATATAAGCCGGGTATCGTGCAG
ATTTACGAGATTGTTAACTACACCGGGAAGCGTAGATCCATTTCCTCTTTTAATTCCATAGATAGGCTAG
TCCTGAGATGCCTTGCTACAAGTCTGGAGAAGTACTACGACTCGATCTTCTCTAGCTCCTCGTTCGCTTT
CCGACCAGGGCTCGGGGTGGACAAAGCAGTCGCCACGTTCGCCAACAACCTGAACACCGGACTGACCAGG
GTAGCAATCATCGACATCAAACACTACTTCGATTCTATTCCAATCGATCGTTTGGAGATGATACTGAAGC
GAATCATAGACGACAACGTCTTATTGAGTCTATTCCACAACTTACTTTATTGCCGTATCTCTGAGGAGAA
CGTAATCAAGACTAAGTCTAAGGGCATACTCCAGGGATCACCAATATCTCCATTCCTTGGTAACTTGTAC
TTATCTTTACTAGATACACAGCTGGAGTCTATGCACGTATCATTTTGCAGATACTGCGACGACATCGCTA
TGTTCTTCGCTTCTTTCGAGGAAGCTAAGGAAACTTACACTAAGGTCTACGATATCTTGAAGAACGACCT
GGAGATGGACATTAACCCACAGAAGTCAGGGATCTACGAAGGCATCAAGCAGAACTACTTGGGTTATAGT
TTCACTAAGAACAAGAAGGAGCACCAGATCTTAGCTATCAAGAAGAAGAAGGCTCCACCTCAGATTTACC
AGCACTGGTCCACCACCGCAATCCAGAGGGTCGATAGGAATTATCATATCATTAACAACGGTATTCTTAA
CCGTAAGGACTTCACCCTCTTGTTCGAGAACGACAGAGGCAAGAAATATCTCCCTGTTGAAGCCACCGAG
TCCCTAAACGTGTACACAAGTGTAATTTTCTCCTCAGACTTCTTCAAGTACGTAGGCAACAAGAAAATCT
GCGTCAACATCTTTGATAAGTATGGGGAGTTGGCCGGAACTTTCAGTCCACCGGAGTCCCTTCACGGTGG
CCTCACCATGTTAAAACAAGCTGCCATTTACTTGGACGACGAGAAAAGGAAGCTGATCGCCAGGAAATTG
GAAATTGCATCCCTGCATAACATGAGGTCTAATCTGAAGTACTATGAGCGTCACCACTCCTCTGAAAACC
TGAAGGACGGTATTACCTCGTTCTCTGAATACATTACCGCTATGAACGAGGCTACAAACATCGTTATGCT
ATTAACCATTGAGGCACGAGCACGTCAGTTGTATTATTCTCTGTTTCACGAGATCATTTGCGACCCAGCT
TTCGAGTTCACGAAGCGTACCCGTAGGCCACCAAAAGACCCCTTGAATGCCTTAATCTCATTCGGCAACG
TTTTCTTGTATAACAGAATCGCCACGGAAATCCAGAAAACATCGTTGGACATAAGGATCGGGTTCGTTCA
CGCTACAAACAGGCGTAACCAAAGCCTGAACCTAGATATAGCCGACCTATTCAAGCCCCTGATCGTGGAT
AGAGCTATTTTCACCATCATTAACCGACACATGATCCACGCTTCAGAGCACTTCGAGAAAACAGAGGACG
GTGGCATTTACCTCAACAAAGAGGGTAAGCAGATCTTCATTAACGAGTTGGAGAACAAGGTTTATCAGAA
ACAAACAGAGGAGAACAAACCTCGTACCTACGATACTCGTATCCGAGAGGAGATCCACAAGATTTTCCGA
TTAGTTTGTTACGACGAGAAGTATAAGCCATTCAAGTATAACTAACGTACGTTAACTTTAAGAAGGAGAA
CTTAAGATGTTTGTAATCATAACCTACGACGTAAAGGCCAAGAGGGACCCGAAGGTCATGAAAACTATAA
GGAAGTACTTAACCCACGAGCAGAGGTCTGTTTTCGAGGGGCTCATCACGCCCGGTAGATTGAAGCACTT
GAAGGAAGAACTTAAAAGGATTGTGAACGTGTCAGAGGACTGTATCAACATTTACTCCCTGGAAACCCTG
CGTTACAGTAAGAAGGAGTCCATCGGGAAGCAAGTTTACCACGGCAACATCATTTAACTCGAGATCCGGC
TGCTAACAAAGCCCGAAAGGAAGCTGAGTTGGCTGCTGCCACCGCTGAGCAATAACTAGCATAACCCCTT
GGGGCCTCTAAACGGGTCTTGAGGGGTTTTTTGCTGAAAGGAGGAACTATATCCGGATA
